>Addgene plasmid #198325 | pCENPTΔC-dCas9-3xGFP | addgene full sequence | sequence record 390299 | Addgene NGS Result
TGGAAGGGCTAATTCACTCCCAAAGAAGACAAGATATCCTTGATCTGTGGATCTACCACACACAAGGCTA
CTTCCCTGATTAGCAGAACTACACACCAGGGCCAGGGGTCAGATATCCACTGACCTTTGGATGGTGCTAC
AAGCTAGTACCAGTTGAGCCAGATAAGGTAGAAGAGGCCAATAAAGGAGAGAACACCAGCTTGTTACACC
CTGTGAGCCTGCATGGGATGGATGACCCGGAGAGAGAAGTGTTAGAGTGGAGGTTTGACAGCCGCCTAGC
ATTTCATCACGTGGCCCGAGAGCTGCATCCGGAGTACTTCAAGAACTGCTGATATCGAGCTTGCTACAAG
GGACTTTCCGCTGGGGACTTTCCAGGGAGGCGTGGCCTGGGCGGGACTGGGGAGTGGCGAGCCCTCAGAT
CCTGCATATAAGCAGCTGCTTTTTGCCTGTACTGGGTCTCTCTGGTTAGACCAGATCTGAGCCTGGGAGC
TCTCTGGCTAACTAGGGAACCCACTGCTTAAGCCTCAATAAAGCTTGCCTTGAGTGCTTCAAGTAGTGTG
TGCCCGTCTGTTGTGTGACTCTGGTAACTAGAGATCCCTCAGACCCTTTTAGTCAGTGTGGAAAATCTCT
AGCAGTGGCGCCCGAACAGGGACTTGAAAGCGAAAGGGAAACCAGAGGAGCTCTCTCGACGCAGGACTCG
GCTTGCTGAAGCGCGCACGGCAAGAGGCGAGGGGCGGCGACTGGTGAGTACGCCAAAAATTTTGACTAGC
GGAGGCTAGAAGGAGAGAGATGGGTGCGAGAGCGTCAGTATTAAGCGGGGGAGAATTAGATCGCGATGGG
AAAAAATTCGGTTAAGGCCAGGGGGAAAGAAAAAATATAAATTAAAACATATAGTATGGGCAAGCAGGGA
GCTAGAACGATTCGCAGTTAATCCTGGCCTGTTAGAAACATCAGAAGGCTGTAGACAAATACTGGGACAG
CTACAACCATCCCTTCAGACAGGATCAGAAGAACTTAGATCATTATATAATACAGTAGCAACCCTCTATT
GTGTGCATCAAAGGATAGAGATAAAAGACACCAAGGAAGCTTTAGACAAGATAGAGGAAGAGCAAAACAA
AAGTAAGACCACCGCACAGCAAGCGGCCGGCCGCTGATCTTCAGACCTGGAGGAGGAGATATGAGGGACA
ATTGGAGAAGTGAATTATATAAATATAAAGTAGTAAAAATTGAACCATTAGGAGTAGCACCCACCAAGGC
AAAGAGAAGAGTGGTGCAGAGAGAAAAAAGAGCAGTGGGAATAGGAGCTTTGTTCCTTGGGTTCTTGGGA
GCAGCAGGAAGCACTATGGGCGCAGCGTCAATGACGCTGACGGTACAGGCCAGACAATTATTGTCTGGTA
TAGTGCAGCAGCAGAACAATTTGCTGAGGGCTATTGAGGCGCAACAGCATCTGTTGCAACTCACAGTCTG
GGGCATCAAGCAGCTCCAGGCAAGAATCCTGGCTGTGGAAAGATACCTAAAGGATCAACAGCTCCTGGGG
ATTTGGGGTTGCTCTGGAAAACTCATTTGCACCACTGCTGTGCCTTGGAATGCTAGTTGGAGTAATAAAT
CTCTGGAACAGATTTGGAATCACACGACCTGGATGGAGTGGGACAGAGAAATTAACAATTACACAAGCTT
AATACACTCCTTAATTGAAGAATCGCAAAACCAGCAAGAAAAGAATGAACAAGAATTATTGGAATTAGAT
AAATGGGCAAGTTTGTGGAATTGGTTTAACATAACAAATTGGCTGTGGTATATAAAATTATTCATAATGA
TAGTAGGAGGCTTGGTAGGTTTAAGAATAGTTTTTGCTGTACTTTCTATAGTGAATAGAGTTAGGCAGGG
ATATTCACCATTATCGTTTCAGACCCACCTCCCAACCCCGAGGGGACCCGACAGGCCCGAAGGAATAGAA
GAAGAAGGTGGAGAGAGAGACAGAGACAGATCCATTCGATTAGTGAACGGATCTCGACGGTATCGCCGAA
TTGACAAATGGCAGTATTCATCCACAATTTTAAAAGAAAAGGGGGGATTGGGGGGTACAGTGCAGGGGAA
AGAATAGTAGACATAATAGCAACAGACATACAAACTAAAGAATTACAAAAACAAATTACAAAAATTCAAA
ATTTTCGGGTTTATTACAGGGACAGCAGAGATCCAGTTTGGACTAGCGATGCTAGCTGATGCGGGCCCTA
GTTATTAATAGTAATCAATTACGGGGTCATTAGTTCATAGCCCATATATGGAGTTCCGCGTTACATAACT
TACGGTAAATGGCCCGCCTGGCTGACCGCCCAACGACCCCCGCCCATTGACGTCAATAATGACGTATGTT
CCCATAGTAACGCCAATAGGGACTTTCCATTGACGTCAATGGGTGGAGTATTTACGGTAAACTGCCCACT
TGGCAGTACATCAAGTGTATCATATGCCAAGTACGCCCCCTATTGACGTCAATGACGGTAAATGGCCCGC
CTGGCATTATGCCCAGTACATGACCTTATGGGACTTTCCTACTTGGCAGTACATCTACGTATTAGTCATC
GCTATTACCATGGTGATGCGGTTTTGGCAGTACATCAATGGGCGTGGATAGCGGTTTGACTCACGGGGAT
TTCCAAGTCTCCACCCCATTGACGTCAATGGGAGTTTGTTTTGGCACCAAAATCAACGGGACTTTCCAAA
ATGTCGTAACAACTCCGCCCCATTGACGCAAATGGGCGGTAGGCGTGTACGGTGGGAGGTCTATATAAGC
AGAGCTCTCCCTATCAGTGATAGAGATCTCCCTATCAGTGATAGAGATCGTCGACGAGCTCGTTTAGTGA
ACCGTCAGATCGCCTGGAGACGCCATCCACGCTGTTTTGACCTCCATAGAAGACACCGGGACCGATCCAG
CCTACCGGTTAAGGTGAACGCGTGCAGGCTGGCGCCACCATGGCCCCTAAAAAGAAACGCAAGGTCGAAT
TCGGTGGAGGCGGATCAGGGGGAGGAGGTAGTGAGATGGCAGACCACAACCCTGACAGCGATTCTACACC
TCGTACACTGCTGCGTCGTGTGCTGGATACTGCTGATCCTCGTACTCCTCGTCGTCCTCGTAGCGCTCGT
GCTGGTGCTCGCCGTGCCCTGCTGGAAACAGCCTCTCCTCGTAAACTGAGTGGCCAGACCCGTACTATTG
CCCGTGGGCGTTCACATGGAGCCCGCTCGGTCGGTCGTAGTGCTCACATTCAAGCCTCGGGACACCTGGA
AGAACAAACCCCTCGTACCCTGCTGAAAAACATCCTGCTGACTGCCCCTGAAAGCTCTATTCTGATGCCG
GAAAGCGTCGTTAAACCGGTTCCTGCTCCTCAAGCCGTTCAACCTTCTCGTCAAGAGTCCTCCTGTGGAT
CTCTGGAGCTGCAACTGCCTGAACTGGAGCCTCCTACAACACTGGCACCGGGGCTGCTGGCGCCTGGTCG
TCGTAAACAACGTCTGCGTCTGAGCGTGTTTCAACAAGGTGTTGATCAGGGCCTGAGTCTGTCTCAAGAA
CCTCAAGGCAACGCTGATGCTTCTAGTCTGACCCGTTCTCTGAACCTGACCTTTGCTACTCCACTGCAAC
CTCAAAGCGTCCAACGTCCTGGACTGGCTCGCCGCCCTCCTGCTCGCCGTGCCGTTGATGTGGGTGCTTT
TCTGCGTGACCTGCGTGATACAAGCCTGGCACCTCCGAATATTGTGCTGGAGGATACACAGCCGTTTTCA
CAGCCTATGGTTGGTAGCCCTAACGTTTATCACTCACTGCCGTGTACCCCTCACACTGGTGCCGAAGATG
CTGAACAAGCTGCTGGTCGTAAAACCCAAAGCTCTGGACCGGGACTGCAAAAAAACTCTCCGGGGAAACC
TGCCCAATTCCTGGCGGGTGAAGCTGAAGAAGTCAACGCCTTTGCTCTGGGATTTCTGTCTACCAGCTCG
GGTGTTAGCGGAGAAGATGAGGTGGAACCTCTGCATGATGGTGTGGAAGAAGCCGAGAAGAAAATGGAAG
AGGAAGGGGTGTCTGTCTCTGAAATGGAAGCGACTGGTGCTCAAGGACCAAGTCGTGTCGAAGAGGCAGA
AGGCCATACCGAGGTTACCGAAGCCGAAGGAAGCCAAGGGGAAGGCGGTGGTGGTTCAGGTGGAGGTGGA
AGCGAATTCGGAAGCGGAAGCGACAAGAAGTACTCCATTGGGCTCGCTATCGGTACCAACAGCGTCGGCT
GGGCCGTCATTACGGACGAGTACAAGGTGCCGAGCAAAAAATTCAAAGTTCTGGGCAATACCGATCGCCA
CAGCATAAAGAAGAACCTCATTGGAGCCCTCCTGTTCGACTCCGGGGAGACGGCCGAAGCCACGCGGCTC
AAAAGAACAGCACGGCGCAGATATACCCGCAGAAAGAATCGGATCTGCTACCTGCAGGAGATCTTTAGTA
ATGAGATGGCTAAGGTGGATGACTCTTTCTTCCATAGGCTGGAGGAGTCCTTTTTGGTGGAGGAGGATAA
AAAGCACGAGCGCCACCCAATCTTTGGCAATATCGTGGACGAGGTGGCGTACCATGAAAAGTACCCAACC
ATATATCATCTGAGGAAGAAGCTGGTAGACAGTACTGATAAGGCTGACTTGCGGTTGATCTATCTCGCGC
TGGCGCACATGATCAAATTTCGGGGACACTTCCTCATCGAGGGGGACCTGAACCCAGACAACAGCGATGT
CGACAAACTCTTTATCCAACTGGTTCAGACTTACAATCAGCTTTTCGAGGAGAACCCGATCAACGCATCC
GGCGTTGACGCCAAAGCAATCCTGAGCGCTAGGCTGTCCAAATCCCGGCGGCTCGAAAACCTCATCGCAC
AGCTCCCTGGGGAGAAGAAGAACGGCCTGTTTGGTAATCTTATCGCCCTGTCACTCGGGCTGACCCCCAA
CTTTAAATCTAACTTCGACCTGGCCGAAGATGCCAAGCTGCAACTGAGCAAAGACACCTACGATGATGAT
CTCGACAATCTGCTGGCCCAGATCGGCGACCAGTACGCAGACCTTTTTTTGGCGGCAAAGAACCTGTCAG
ACGCCATTCTGCTGAGTGATATTCTGCGAGTGAACACGGAGATCACCAAAGCTCCGCTGAGCGCTAGTAT
GATCAAGCGCTATGATGAGCACCACCAAGACTTGACTTTGCTGAAGGCCCTTGTCAGACAGCAACTGCCT
GAGAAGTACAAGGAAATTTTCTTCGATCAGTCTAAAAATGGCTACGCCGGATACATTGACGGCGGAGCAA
GCCAGGAGGAATTTTACAAATTTATTAAGCCCATCTTGGAAAAAATGGACGGCACCGAGGAGCTGCTGGT
AAAGCTGAACAGAGAAGATCTGTTGCGCAAACAGCGCACTTTCGACAATGGAAGCATCCCCCACCAGATT
CACCTGGGCGAACTGCACGCTATCCTCAGGCGGCAAGAGGATTTCTACCCCTTTTTGAAAGATAACAGGG
AAAAGATTGAGAAAATCCTCACATTTCGGATACCCTACTATGTAGGCCCCCTCGCTCGGGGAAATTCCAG
ATTCGCGTGGATGACTCGCAAATCAGAAGAGACCATCACTCCCTGGAACTTCGAGGAAGTCGTGGATAAG
GGGGCCTCTGCCCAGTCCTTCATCGAAAGGATGACTAACTTTGATAAAAATCTGCCTAACGAAAAGGTGC
TTCCTAAACACTCTCTGCTGTACGAGTACTTCACAGTTTATAACGAGCTCACCAAGGTCAAATACGTCAC
AGAAGGGATGAGAAAGCCAGCATTCCTGTCTGGAGAGCAGAAGAAAGCTATCGTGGACCTCCTCTTCAAG
ACGAACCGGAAAGTTACCGTGAAACAGCTCAAAGAAGACTATTTCAAAAAGATTGAATGTTTCGACTCTG
TTGAAATCAGCGGAGTGGAGGATCGCTTCAACGCATCCCTGGGAACGTATCACGATCTCCTGAAAATCAT
TAAAGACAAGGACTTCCTGGACAATGAGGAGAACGAGGACATTCTTGAGGACATTGTCCTCACCCTTACG
TTGTTTGAAGATAGGGAGATGATTGAAGAACGCTTGAAAACTTACGCTCATCTCTTCGACGACAAAGTCA
TGAAACAGCTCAAGAGACGCCGATATACAGGATGGGGGCGGCTGTCAAGAAAACTGATCAATGGCATCCG
AGACAAGCAGAGTGGAAAGACAATCCTGGATTTTCTTAAGTCCGATGGATTTGCCAACCGGAACTTCATG
CAGTTGATCCATGATGACTCTCTCACCTTTAAGGAGGACATCCAGAAAGCACAAGTTTCTGGCCAGGGGG
ACAGTCTTCACGAGCACATCGCTAATCTTGCAGGTAGCCCAGCTATCAAAAAGGGAATACTGCAGACCGT
TAAGGTCGTGGATGAACTCGTCAAAGTAATGGGAAGGCATAAGCCCGAGAATATCGTTATCGAGATGGCC
CGAGAGAACCAAACTACCCAGAAGGGACAGAAGAACAGTAGGGAAAGGATGAAGAGGATTGAAGAGGGTA
TAAAAGAACTGGGGTCCCAAATCCTTAAGGAACACCCAGTTGAAAACACCCAGCTTCAGAATGAGAAGCT
CTACCTGTACTACCTGCAGAACGGCAGGGACATGTACGTGGATCAGGAACTGGACATCAACCGGTTGTCC
GACTACGACGTGGATGCTATCGTGCCCCAAAGCTTTCTCAAAGATGATTCTATTGATAATAAAGTGTTGA
CAAGATCCGATAAAAATAGAGGGAAGAGTGATAACGTCCCCTCAGAAGAAGTTGTCAAGAAAATGAAAAA
TTATTGGCGGCAGCTGCTGAACGCCAAACTGATCACACAACGGAAGTTCGATAATCTGACTAAGGCTGAA
CGAGGTGGCCTGTCTGAGTTGGATAAAGCCGGCTTCATCAAAAGGCAGCTTGTTGAGACACGCCAGATCA
CCAAGCACGTGGCCCAAATTCTCGATTCACGCATGAACACCAAGTACGATGAAAATGACAAACTGATTCG
AGAGGTGAAAGTTATTACTCTGAAGTCTAAGCTGGTCTCAGATTTCAGAAAGGACTTTCAGTTTTATAAG
GTGAGAGAGATCAACAATTACCACCATGCGCATGATGCCTACCTGAATGCAGTGGTAGGCACTGCACTTA
TCAAAAAATATCCCAAGCTGGAATCTGAATTTGTTTACGGAGACTATAAAGTGTACGATGTTAGGAAAAT
GATCGCAAAGTCTGAGCAGGAAATAGGCAAGGCCACCGCTAAGTACTTCTTTTACAGCAATATTATGAAT
TTTTTCAAGACCGAGATTACACTGGCCAATGGAGAGATTCGGAAGCGACCACTTATCGAAACAAACGGAG
AAACAGGAGAAATCGTGTGGGACAAGGGTAGGGATTTCGCGACAGTCCGCAAGGTCCTGTCCATGCCGCA
GGTGAACATCGTTAAAAAGACCGAAGTACAGACCGGAGGCTTCTCCAAGGAAAGTATCCTCCCGAAAAGG
AACAGCGACAAGCTGATCGCACGCAAAAAAGATTGGGACCCCAAGAAATACGGCGGATTCGATTCTCCTA
CAGTCGCTTACAGTGTACTGGTTGTGGCCAAAGTGGAGAAAGGGAAGTCTAAAAAACTCAAAAGCGTCAA
GGAACTGCTGGGCATCACAATCATGGAGCGATCCAGCTTCGAGAAAAACCCCATCGACTTTCTCGAAGCG
AAAGGATATAAAGAGGTCAAAAAAGACCTCATCATTAAGCTGCCCAAGTACTCTCTCTTTGAGCTTGAAA
ACGGCCGGAAACGAATGCTCGCTAGTGCGGGCGAGCTGCAGAAAGGTAACGAGCTGGCACTGCCCTCTAA
ATACGTTAATTTCTTGTATCTGGCCAGCCACTATGAAAAGCTCAAAGGGTCTCCCGAAGATAATGAGCAG
AAGCAGCTGTTCGTGGAACAACACAAACACTACCTTGATGAGATCATCGAGCAAATAAGCGAGTTCTCCA
AAAGAGTGATCCTCGCCGACGCTAACCTCGATAAGGTGCTTTCTGCTTACAATAAGCACAGGGATAAGCC
CATCAGGGAGCAGGCAGAAAACATTATCCACTTGTTTACTCTGACCAACTTGGGCGCGCCTGCAGCCTTC
AAGTACTTCGACACCACCATAGACAGAAAGCGGTACACCTCTACAAAGGAGGTCCTGGACGCCACACTGA
TTCATCAGTCAATTACGGGGCTCTATGAAACAAGAATCGACCTCTCTCAGCTCGGTGGAGACGGCTCTAC
TAGTGGCTCTCCCAAGAAGAAGAGGAAGGTAGGATCCGGAAGTATGCGTAAAGGCGAAGAGCTGTTCACT
GGTGTCGTCCCTATTCTGGTGGAACTGGATGGTGATGTCAACGGTCATAAGTTTTCCGTGCGTGGCGAGG
GTGAAGGTGACGCAACTAATGGTAAACTGACGCTGAAGTTCATCTGTACTACTGGTAAACTGCCGGTACC
TTGGCCGACTCTGGTAACGACGCTGACTTATGGTGTTCAGTGCTTTGCTCGTTATCCGGACCATATGAAG
CAGCATGACTTCTTCAAGTCCGCCATGCCGGAAGGCTATGTGCAGGAACGCACGATTTCCTTTAAGGATG
ACGGCACGTACAAAACGCGTGCGGAAGTGAAATTTGAAGGCGATACCCTGGTAAACCGCATTGAGCTGAA
AGGCATTGACTTTAAAGAAGACGGCAATATCCTGGGCCATAAGCTGGAATACAATTTTAACAGCCACAAT
GTTTACATCACCGCCGATAAACAAAAAAATGGCATTAAAGCGAATTTTAAAATTCGCCACAACGTGGAGG
ATGGCAGCGTGCAGCTGGCTGATCACTACCAGCAAAACACTCCAATCGGTGATGGTCCTGTTCTGCTGCC
AGACAATCACTATCTGAGCACGCAAAGCGTTCTGTCTAAAGATCCGAACGAGAAACGCGATCATATGGTT
CTGCTGGAGTTCGTAACCGCAGCGGGCATCACGCATGGTATGGATGAACTGTACAAATCTGGCGGCCGCT
CTGGCATGCGTAAAGGCGAAGAGCTGTTCACTGGTGTCGTCCCTATTCTGGTGGAACTGGATGGTGATGT
CAACGGTCATAAGTTTTCCGTGCGTGGCGAGGGTGAAGGTGACGCAACTAATGGTAAACTGACGCTGAAG
TTCATCTGTACTACTGGTAAACTGCCGGTACCTTGGCCGACTCTGGTAACGACGCTGACTTATGGTGTTC
AGTGCTTTGCTCGTTATCCGGACCATATGAAGCAGCATGACTTCTTCAAGTCCGCCATGCCGGAAGGCTA
TGTGCAGGAACGCACGATTTCCTTTAAGGATGACGGCACGTACAAAACGCGTGCGGAAGTGAAATTTGAA
GGCGATACCCTGGTAAACCGCATTGAGCTGAAAGGCATTGACTTTAAAGAAGACGGCAATATCCTGGGCC
ATAAGCTGGAATACAATTTTAACAGCCACAATGTTTACATCACCGCCGATAAACAAAAAAATGGCATTAA
AGCGAATTTTAAAATTCGCCACAACGTGGAGGATGGCAGCGTGCAGCTGGCTGATCACTACCAGCAAAAC
ACTCCAATCGGTGATGGTCCTGTTCTGCTGCCAGACAATCACTATCTGAGCACGCAAAGCGTTCTGTCTA
AAGATCCGAACGAGAAACGCGATCATATGGTTCTGCTGGAGTTCGTAACCGCAGCGGGCATCACGCATGG
TATGGATGAACTGTACAAAGGTAGCATCGATGGTAGCATGCGTAAAGGCGAAGAGCTGTTCACTGGTGTC
GTCCCTATTCTGGTGGAACTGGATGGTGATGTCAACGGTCATAAGTTTTCCGTGCGTGGCGAGGGTGAAG
GTGACGCAACTAATGGTAAACTGACGCTGAAGTTCATCTGTACTACTGGTAAACTGCCGGTACCTTGGCC
GACTCTGGTAACGACGCTGACTTATGGTGTTCAGTGCTTTGCTCGTTATCCGGACCATATGAAGCAGCAT
GACTTCTTCAAGTCCGCCATGCCGGAAGGCTATGTGCAGGAACGCACGATTTCCTTTAAGGATGACGGCA
CGTACAAAACGCGTGCGGAAGTGAAATTTGAAGGCGATACCCTGGTAAACCGCATTGAGCTGAAAGGCAT
TGACTTTAAAGAAGACGGCAATATCCTGGGCCATAAGCTGGAATACAATTTTAACAGCCACAATGTTTAC
ATCACCGCCGATAAACAAAAAAATGGCATTAAAGCGAATTTTAAAATTCGCCACAACGTGGAGGATGGCA
GCGTGCAGCTGGCTGATCACTACCAGCAAAACACTCCAATCGGTGATGGTCCTGTTCTGCTGCCAGACAA
TCACTATCTGAGCACGCAAAGCGTTCTGTCTAAAGATCCGAACGAGAAACGCGATCATATGGTTCTGCTG
GAGTTCGTAACCGCAGCGGGCATCACGCATGGTATGGATGAACTGTACAAACTCGAGTAGGGTAATCTAG
ATAATCAACCTCTGGATTACAAAATTTGTGAAAGATTGACTGGTATTCTTAACTATGTTGCTCCTTTTAC
GCTATGTGGATACGCTGCTTTAATGCCTTTGTATCATGCTATTGCTTCCCGTATGGCTTTCATTTTCTCC
TCCTTGTATAAATCCTGGTTGCTGTCTCTTTATGAGGAGTTGTGGCCCGTTGTCAGGCAACGTGGCGTGG
TGTGCACTGTGTTTGCTGACGCAACCCCCACTGGTTGGGGCATTGCCACCACCTGTCAGCTCCTTTCCGG
GACTTTCGCTTTCCCCCTCCCTATTGCCACGGCGGAACTCATCGCCGCCTGCCTTGCCCGCTGCTGGACA
GGGGCTCGGCTGTTGGGCACTGACAATTCCGTGGTGTTGTCGGGGAAATCATCGTCCTTTCCTTGGCTGC
TCGCCTGTGTTGCCACCTGGATTCTGCGCGGGACGTCCTTCTGCTACGTCCCTTCGGCCCTCAATCCAGC
GGACCTTCCTTCCCGCGGCCTGCTGCCGGCTCTGCGGCCTCTTCCGCGTCTTCGCCTTCGCCCTCAGACG
AGTCGGATCTCCCTTTGGGCCGCCTCCCCGCCTGAGATCCTTTAAGACCAATGACTTACAAGGCAGCTGT
AGATCTTAGCCACTTTTTAAAAGAAAAGGGGGGACTGGAAGGGCTAATTCACTCCCAACGAAGACAAGAT
CTGCTTTTTGCTTGTACTGGGTCTCTCTGGTTAGACCAGATCTGAGCCTGGGAGCTCTCTGGCTAACTAG
GGAACCCACTGCTTAAGCCTCAATAAAGCTTGCCTTGAGTGCTTCAAGTAGTGTGTGCCCGTCTGTTGTG
TGACTCTGGTAACTAGAGATCCCTCAGACCCTTTTAGTCAGTGTGGAAAATCTCTAGCAGTAGTAGTTCA
TGTCATCTTATTATTCAGTATTTATAACTTGCAAAGAAATGAATATCAGAGAGTGAGAGGCCCGGGTTAA
TTAAGGAAAGGGCTAGATCATTCTTGAAGACGAAAGGGCCTCGTGATACGCCTATTTTTATAGGTTAATG
TCATGATAATAATGGTTTCTTAGACGTCAGGTGGCACTTTTCGGGGAAATGTGCGCGGAACCCCTATTTG
TTTATTTTTCTAAATACATTCAAATATGTATCCGCTCATGAGACAATAACCCTGATAAATGCTTCAATAA
TATTGAAAAAGGAAGAGTATGAGTATTCAACATTTCCGTGTCGCCCTTATTCCCTTTTTTGCGGCATTTT
GCCTTCCTGTTTTTGCTCACCCAGAAACGCTGGTGAAAGTAAAAGATGCTGAAGATCAGTTGGGTGCACG
AGTGGGTTACATCGAACTGGATCTCAACAGCGGTAAGATCCTTGAGAGTTTTCGCCCCGAAGAACGTTTT
CCAATGATGAGCACTTTTAAAGTTCTGCTATGTGGCGCGGTATTATCCCGTGTTGACGCCGGGCAAGAGC
AACTCGGTCGCCGCATACACTATTCTCAGAATGACTTGGTTGAGTACTCACCAGTCACAGAAAAGCATCT
TACGGATGGCATGACAGTAAGAGAATTATGCAGTGCTGCCATAACCATGAGTGATAACACTGCGGCCAAC
TTACTTCTGACAACGATCGGAGGACCGAAGGAGCTAACCGCTTTTTTGCACAACATGGGGGATCATGTAA
CTCGCCTTGATCGTTGGGAACCGGAGCTGAATGAAGCCATACCAAACGACGAGCGTGACACCACGATGCC
TGTAGCAATGGCAACAACGTTGCGCAAACTATTAACTGGCGAACTACTTACTCTAGCTTCCCGGCAACAA
TTAATAGACTGGATGGAGGCGGATAAAGTTGCAGGACCACTTCTGCGCTCGGCCCTTCCGGCTGGCTGGT
TTATTGCTGATAAATCTGGAGCCGGTGAGCGTGGGTCTCGCGGTATCATTGCAGCACTGGGGCCAGATGG
TAAGCCCTCCCGTATCGTAGTTATCTACACGACGGGGAGTCAGGCAACTATGGATGAACGAAATAGACAG
ATCGCTGAGATAGGTGCCTCACTGATTAAGCATTGGTAACTGTCAGACCAAGTTTACTCATATATACTTT
AGATTGATTTAAAACTTCATTTTTAATTTAAAAGGATCTAGGTGAAGATCCTTTTTGATAATCTCATGAC
CAAAATCCCTTAACGTGAGTTTTCGTTCCACTGAGCGTCAGACCCCGTAGAAAAGATCAAAGGATCTTCT
TGAGATCCTTTTTTTCTGCGCGTAATCTGCTGCTTGCAAACAAAAAAACCACCGCTACCAGCGGTGGTTT
GTTTGCCGGATCAAGAGCTACCAACTCTTTTTCCGAAGGTAACTGGCTTCAGCAGAGCGCAGATACCAAA
TACTGTTCTTCTAGTGTAGCCGTAGTTAGGCCACCACTTCAAGAACTCTGTAGCACCGCCTACATACCTC
GCTCTGCTAATCCTGTTACCAGTGGCTGCTGCCAGTGGCGATAAGTCGTGTCTTACCGGGTTGGACTCAA
GACGATAGTTACCGGATAAGGCGCAGCGGTCGGGCTGAACGGGGGGTTCGTGCACACAGCCCAGCTTGGA
GCGAACGACCTACACCGAACTGAGATACCTACAGCGTGAGCTATGAGAAAGCGCCACGCTTCCCGAAGGG
AGAAAGGCGGACAGGTATCCGGTAAGCGGCAGGGTCGGAACAGGAGAGCGCACGAGGGAGCTTCCAGGGG
GAAACGCCTGGTATCTTTATAGTCCTGTCGGGTTTCGCCACCTCTGACTTGAGCGTCGATTTTTGTGATG
CTCGTCAGGGGGGCGGAGCCTATGGAAAAACGCCAGCAACGCGGCCTTTTTACGGTTCCTGGCCTTTTGC
TGGCCTTTTGCTCACATGTTCTTTCCTGCGTTATCCCCTGATTCTGTGGATAACCGTATTACCGCCTTTG
AGTGAGCTGATACCGCTCGCCGCAGCCGAACGACCGAGCGCAGCGAGTCAGTGAGCGAGGAAGCGGAAGA
GCGCCCAATACGCAAACCGCCTCTCCCCGCGCGTTGGCCGATTCATTAATGCAGCAAGCTCATGGCTGAC
TAATTTTTTTTATTTATGCAGAGGCCGAGGCCGCCTCGGCCTCTGAGCTATTCCAGAAGTAGTGAGGAGG
CTTTTTTGGAGGCCTAGGCTTTTGCAAAAAGCTCCCCGTGGCACGACAGGTTTCCCGACTGGAAAGCGGG
CAGTGAGCGCAACGCAATTAATGTGAGTTAGCTCACTCATTAGGCACCCCAGGCTTTACACTTTATGCTT
CCGGCTCGTATGTTGTGTGGAATTGTGAGCGGATAACAATTTCACACAGGAAACAGCTATGACATGATTA
CGAATTTCACAAATAAAGCATTTTTTTCACTGCATTCTAGTTGTGGTTTGTCCAAACTCATCAATGTATC
TTATCATGTCTGGATCAACTGGATAACTCAAGCTAACCAAAATCATCCCAAACTTCCCACCCCATACCCT
ATTACCACTGCCAATTACCTGTGGTTTCATTTACTCTAAACCTGTGATTCCTCTGAATTATTTTCATTTT
AAAGAAATTGTATTTGTTAAATATGTACTACAAACTTAGTAGT
Features (pLannotate 1.2.2; 30 found; start..end, strand, type, name):
    377..634     +  LTR            5' LTR (truncated): truncated 5' long terminal repeat (LTR) from HIV-1
    681..806     +  misc_feature   HIV-1 Ψ: packaging signal of human immunodeficiency virus type 1
    790..1128    +  CDS            HIV-1 gag (fragment): gag protein from human immunodeficiency virus 1; gag
   1303..1536    +  misc_feature   RRE: The Rev response element (RRE) of HIV-1 allows for Rev-dependent mRNA export from the nucleus to the cytoplasm.
   1913..2013    +  CDS            Rev (fragment): human immunodeficiency virus 1 (HIV-1) Rev protein; rev; enhances nuclear export of unspliced and incompletely spliced viral mRNAs
   2058..2175    +  misc_feature   cPPT/CTS: central polypurine tract and central termination sequence of HIV-1
   2299..2602    +  enhancer       CMV enhancer: human cytomegalovirus immediate early enhancer
   2603..2806    +  promoter       CMV promoter: human cytomegalovirus (CMV) immediate early promoter
   2808..2827    +  promoter       PLtetO-1 promoter (fragment): modified phage lambda PL promoter with tet operator sites (Lutz and Bujard, 1997)
   2829..2848    +  promoter       PLtetO-1 promoter (fragment): modified phage lambda PL promoter with tet operator sites (Lutz and Bujard, 1997)
   2856..2889    +  promoter       TRE3GV promoter (fragment): 3rd-generation Tet-responsive promoter that can be activated by binding of Tet-On® 3G, optimized for retroviral and lentiviral vectors
   3046..4131    +  CDS            CENPT (fragment): CENPT_HUMAN - Also known as C16orf56, ICEN22. Experimental evidence at protein level: Swiss-Prot protein existence level 1. Component of the CENPA-NAC (nucleosome-associated) complex, a complex that plays a central role in assembly of kinetochore proteins, mitotic progression and chromosome segregation. The CENPA-NAC complex recruits the CENPA-CAD (nucleosome distal) complex and may be involved in incorporation of newly synthesized CENPA into centromeres. Part of a nucleosome-associated complex that binds specifically to histone H3- containing nucleosomes at the centromere, as opposed to nucle
   4222..8322    +  CDS            Cas9: Cas9 (Csn1) endonuclease from the Streptococcus pyogenes Type II CRISPR/Cas system generates RNA-guided double strand breaks in DNA
   8374..9087    +  CDS            superfolder GFP: GFP variant that folds robustly even when fused to poorly folded proteins (Pédelacq et al., 2006)
   9106..9819    +  CDS            superfolder GFP: GFP variant that folds robustly even when fused to poorly folded proteins (Pédelacq et al., 2006)
   9838..10551   +  CDS            superfolder GFP: GFP variant that folds robustly even when fused to poorly folded proteins (Pédelacq et al., 2006)
  10573..11161   +  misc_feature   WPRE: woodchuck hepatitis virus posttranscriptional regulatory element
  11169..11234   +  CDS            nef (fragment): NEF_HV1Z2 - Experimental evidence at protein level: Swiss-Prot protein existence level 1. Extracellular Nef protein targets CD4(+) T-lymphocytes for apoptosis by interacting with CXCR4 surface receptors. From Human immunodeficiency virus type 1 group M subtype D (isolate Z2/CDC-Z34) (HIV-1).
  11236..11469   +  LTR            3' LTR (ΔU3): self-inactivating 3' long terminal repeat (LTR) from HIV-1
  11674..11778   +  promoter       AmpR promoter: bla
  11779..12639   +  CDS            AmpR: β-lactamase; bla; confers resistance to ampicillin, carbenicillin, and related antibiotics
  12810..13398   +  rep_origin     ori: high-copy-number ColE1/pMB1/pBR322/pUC origin of replication
  13581..13635   +  CDS            lacI (fragment): lac repressor; lacI; The lac repressor binds to the lac operator to inhibit transcription in E. coli. This inhibition can be relieved by adding lactose or isopropyl-β-D-thiogalactopyranoside (IPTG).
  13641..13734   +  rep_origin     SV40 ori (fragment): SV40 origin of replication
  13759..13796   +  CDS            lacI (fragment): lac repressor; lacI; The lac repressor binds to the lac operator to inhibit transcription in E. coli. This inhibition can be relieved by adding lactose or isopropyl-β-D-thiogalactopyranoside (IPTG).
  13809..13830   +  protein_bind   CAP binding site: CAP binding activates transcription in the presence of cAMP. E. coli catabolite activator protein
  13845..13875   +  promoter       lac promoter: promoter for the E. coli lac operon
  13879..13901   +  protein_bind   lac operator (fragment): The lac repressor binds to the lac operator to inhibit transcription in E. coli. This inhibition can be relieved by adding lactose or isopropyl-β-D-thiogalactopyranoside (IPTG). lac repressor encoded by lacI
  13933..14016   +  polyA_signal   SV40 poly(A) signal (fragment): SV40 polyadenylation signal
  14183..329     +  CDS            nef (fragment) (across the origin): NEF_HV1BR - Experimental evidence at protein level: Swiss-Prot protein existence level 1. Extracellular Nef protein targets CD4(+) T-lymphocytes for apoptosis by interacting with CXCR4 surface receptors (PubMed:14990729). From Human immunodeficiency virus type 1 group M subtype B (isolate BRU/LAI) (HIV-1).
