[The description below was written by a language model from this plasmid's Addgene catalogue record and pLannotate feature annotations shown in this document.]
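Description:
pCENPTΔC-dCas9-3xGFP is a 14.2 kb HIV-1-based lentiviral transfer and mammalian expression plasmid built on the pHAGE-TO-dCas9-3XGFP backbone. It is maintained in E. coli through a high-copy ColE1/pUC-type origin and an ampicillin resistance gene. The record lists a recombination-tolerant strain for propagation, as is common for LTR-containing vectors with repeated elements such as the triple GFP array. The viral framework comprises a truncated 5' LTR, the Ψ packaging signal with a partial gag segment, the RRE for Rev-dependent export of the genomic RNA, the cPPT/CTS, a WPRE downstream of the payload to boost transcript expression, and a self-inactivating ΔU3 3' LTR. No mammalian selection marker is annotated.

The payload is a single open reading frame driven by a CMV enhancer/promoter followed by tet operator sites (CMV-TetO), an arrangement that allows Tet repressor-based control of expression in suitable cell lines. It encodes the N-terminal 375 amino acids of human CENP-T (CENPTΔC, lacking the C-terminal portion), placed upstream of nuclease-dead S. pyogenes Cas9 and three tandem GFP copies. The catalogue calls these EGFP, whereas the automated annotation labels them superfolder GFP and labels dCas9 simply as Cas9. The CENP-T fragment was PCR-amplified from another plasmid and inserted at an EcoRI site with Gly4Ser repeat linkers separating it from dCas9. When co-expressed with a guide RNA against a highly repetitive genomic locus, the fusion concentrates there, where the fluorescent tag lets it be visualised. The tethered CENP-T domain seeds an ectopic kinetochore, an approach used to induce chromosome-specific segmental aneuploidies.
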