Addgene plasmid #198325: pCENPTΔC-dCas9-3xGFP
Purpose: Expresses CENPTΔC-dCas9-3xGFP protein in mammalian cells. When coupled with a guide RNA against a high repeat target locus, this can be applied to seed ectopic kinetochores at the target locus
Depositing lab: Sarah McClelland. Depositing organization: Barts and The London School of Medicine and Dentistry, Queen Mary, University of London. Publication: Targeted assembly of ectopic kinetochores to induce chromosome-specific segmental aneuploidies. Tovini L, Johnson SC, Guscott MA, Andersen AM, Spierings DCJ, Wardenaar R, Foijer F, McClelland SE. EMBO J. 2023 May 15;42(10):e111587. doi: 10.15252/embj.2022111587. Epub 2023 Apr 17. PubMed 37063065.
Backbone
  Vector backbone: pHAGE-TO-dCas9-3XGFP
  Backbone manufacturer: Addgene
  Backbone size w/o insert (bp): 12986
  Total vector size (bp): 14183
  Modifications to backbone: none
  Vector type: Mammalian Expression, Lentiviral
Growth in bacteria
  Bacterial resistance: Ampicillin, 100 μg/mL
  Growth temperature: 37°C
  Growth strain: NEB Stable
  Copy number: Unknown
Gene/Insert
  Gene/Insert name: CENPTΔC
  Species: H. sapiens (human)
  Insert size (bp): 1125
  Mutation: truncation - encodes only amino acids 1-375
  Entrez Gene: CENPT (a.k.a. C16orf56, CENP-T, SSMGA)
  Promoter: CMV-TetO
  Tag / fusion protein: dCas9 (C terminal on insert); EGFP x 3 (C terminal on insert)
  Cloning method: Restriction Enzyme; 5′ cloning site EcoRI (not destroyed); 3′ cloning site EcoRI (not destroyed)
  Sequencing primers: 5′ CGCAAATGGGCGGTAGGCGTG; 3′ ccaatggagtacttcttgtc
Resource information
  A portion of this plasmid was derived from a plasmid made by: Cloned from addgene plasmid 45109
Terms and licenses: Academic/Nonprofit Terms; Industry Terms: Not Available to Industry
Depositor comments: CENPTdC was amplified by PCR from Addgene plasmid #45109, using FWD primer: GCCGCCGAATTCGGTGGAGGCGGATCAGGGGGAGGAGGTAGTgagatggcagaccacaac and REV primer: GCCGCCgaattcGCTTCCACCTCCACCTGAACCACCACCGCCttccccttggcttccttc. These primers added 2 X Gly4Ser inter-domain linkers to sit between the CENPTdC and dCas9 domains of the fusion protein, as well as the EcoRI sites for subcloning into the backbone.
How to cite: pCENPTΔC-dCas9-3xGFP was a gift from Sarah McClelland (Addgene plasmid # 198325 ; http://n2t.net/addgene:198325 ; RRID:Addgene_198325)
